Addgene plasmid #111208: EYFP-NIK
Purpose: fluorescent fusion protein
Depositing lab: Johannes A. Schmid. Publication: Signaling molecules of the NF-kappa B pathway shuttle constitutively between cytoplasm and nucleus. Birbach A, Gold P, Binder BR, Hofer E, de Martin R, Schmid JA. J Biol Chem. 2002 Mar 29;277(13):10842-51. doi: 10.1074/jbc.M112475200. Epub 2002 Jan 18. PubMed 11801607.
Backbone
  Vector backbone: Unknown
  Backbone manufacturer: Clontech
  Vector type: Mammalian Expression
  Selectable markers: Neomycin (select with G418)
Growth in bacteria
  Bacterial resistance: Kanamycin, 50 μg/mL
  Growth temperature: 37°C
  Growth strain: DH5alpha
  Copy number: High Copy
Gene/Insert
  Gene/Insert name: NIK (alt name: MAP3K14)
  Species: H. sapiens (human)
  Entrez Gene: MAP3K14 (a.k.a. FTDCR1B, HS, HSNIK, IMD112, NIK)
  Tag / fusion protein: EYFP (N terminal on insert)
  Cloning method: Restriction Enzyme; 5′ cloning site Unknown (unknown if destroyed)
Terms and licenses: Academic/Nonprofit Terms; Industry Terms: Not Available to Industry
How to cite: EYFP-NIK was a gift from Johannes A. Schmid (Addgene plasmid # 111208 ; http://n2t.net/addgene:111208 ; RRID:Addgene_111208)
