[The description below was written by a language model from this plasmid's Addgene catalogue record and pLannotate feature annotations shown in this document.]
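Description:
EYFP-NIK is a mammalian expression plasmid encoding human NF-kappa-B-inducing kinase (NIK, gene MAP3K14) fused at its N terminus to the yellow fluorescent protein EYFP. The exact backbone is recorded as unknown, although it is attributed to Clontech. The sequenced 7.6 kb record has a layout consistent with a fluorescent-protein fusion vector in which the insert is cloned downstream of the fluorophore. The human cytomegalovirus immediate early enhancer and promoter drive the EYFP coding sequence, which runs through a short multiple cloning site remnant that acts as a linker into the MAP3K14 open reading frame. The transcript is terminated by an SV40 polyadenylation signal. The restriction sites used for cloning are not recorded.

The plasmid is propagated in E. coli at high copy from a ColE1/pUC-type origin, and an f1 origin is also present. A single Tn5 aminoglycoside phosphotransferase gene (NeoR/KanR) provides selection in both hosts. A bacterial bla promoter placed just upstream allows kanamycin selection in bacteria, while the SV40 enhancer and early promoter, paired with an HSV TK polyadenylation signal, allow G418 selection of stably transfected mammalian cells. The short annotated fragments (RSF ori, large T antigen, ble, bGH poly(A)) are probably incidental matches to backbone sequence rather than functional elements.

NIK is a kinase that promotes processing of NFKB2/p100 and activates NF-kappa-B through the non-canonical pathway. The stated purpose is simply a fluorescent fusion protein. The associated publication examined shuttling of NF-kappa-B pathway signalling molecules between cytoplasm and nucleus, which points to use in live-cell imaging of NIK localisation and trafficking in transfected mammalian cells.
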