Features (pLannotate 1.2.2; 16 found; start..end, strand, type, name):
      1..51      +  rep_origin     RSF ori (fragment): Plasmids containing the RSF 1030 origin of replication can be propagated in E. coli cells that contain additional plasmids with compatible origins.
    119..422     +  enhancer       CMV enhancer: human cytomegalovirus immediate early enhancer
    423..626     +  promoter       CMV promoter: human cytomegalovirus (CMV) immediate early promoter
    671..1387    +  CDS            EYFP: EYFP is a basic (constitutively fluorescent) green/yellow fluorescent protein published in 1996, derived from Aequorea victoria. It is reported to be a very rapidly-maturing weak dimer with high acid sensitivity.
   1388..1453    +  misc_feature   MCS: multiple cloning site
   1466..4306    +  CDS            MAP3K14: M3K14_HUMAN - Also known as NIK. Experimental evidence at protein level: Swiss-Prot protein existence level 1. Lymphotoxin beta-activated kinase which seems to be exclusively involved in the activation of NF-kappa-B and its transcriptional activity. Promotes proteolytic processing of NFKB2/P100, which leads to activation of NF-kappa-B via the non- canonical pathway. Could act in a receptor-selective manner. From Homo sapiens (Human).
   4320..4404    +  CDS            large T antigen (fragment): large T antigen from SV40 (simian virus 40)
   4427..4548    +  polyA_signal   SV40 poly(A) signal: SV40 polyadenylation signal
   4582..5010    -  rep_origin     f1 ori (sequence partly withheld): f1 bacteriophage origin of replication; arrow indicates direction of (+) strand synthesis
   5037..5141    +  promoter       AmpR promoter: bla
   5143..5500    +  promoter       SV40 promoter: SV40 enhancer and early promoter
   5535..6329    +  CDS            NeoR/KanR: aminoglycoside phosphotransferase from Tn5; aph(3')-II (or nptII); confers resistance to neomycin, kanamycin, and G418 (Geneticin®)
   6350..6502    +  CDS            ble (fragment): BLE_KLEPN - Experimental evidence at protein level: Swiss-Prot protein existence level 1. Binding protein with a strong affinity to the bleomycin family of antibiotics. Binds to CL990; an antimitotic-antibiotic compound. From Klebsiella pneumoniae.
   6561..6608    +  polyA_signal   HSV TK poly(A) signal: herpes simplex virus thymidine kinase polyadenylation signal (Cole and Stacy, 1985)
   6699..6715    -  polyA_signal   bGH poly(A) signal (fragment): bovine growth hormone polyadenylation signal
   6937..7525    +  rep_origin     ori: high-copy-number ColE1/pMB1/pBR322/pUC origin of replication
>Addgene plasmid #111208 | EYFP-NIK | addgene full sequence | sequence record 212990 | Addgene NGS Result
CATGTTCTTTCCTGCGTTATCCCCTGATTCTGTGGATAACCGTATTACCGCCATGCATTAGTTATTAATA
GTAATCAATTACGGGGTCATTAGTTCATAGCCCATATATGGAGTTCCGCGTTACATAACTTACGGTAAAT
GGCCCGCCTGGCTGACCGCCCAACGACCCCCGCCCATTGACGTCAATAATGACGTATGTTCCCATAGTAA
CGCCAATAGGGACTTTCCATTGACGTCAATGGGTGGAGTATTTACGGTAAACTGCCCACTTGGCAGTACA
TCAAGTGTATCATATGCCAAGTACGCCCCCTATTGACGTCAATGACGGTAAATGGCCCGCCTGGCATTAT
GCCCAGTACATGACCTTATGGGACTTTCCTACTTGGCAGTACATCTACGTATTAGTCATCGCTATTACCA
TGGTGATGCGGTTTTGGCAGTACATCAATGGGCGTGGATAGCGGTTTGACTCACGGGGATTTCCAAGTCT
CCACCCCATTGACGTCAATGGGAGTTTGTTTTGGCACCAAAATCAACGGGACTTTCCAAAATGTCGTAAC
AACTCCGCCCCATTGACGCAAATGGGCGGTAGGCGTGTACGGTGGGAGGTCTATATAAGCAGAGCTGGTT
TAGTGAACCGTCAGATCCGCTAGCGCTACCGGTCGCCACCATGGTGAGCAAGGGCGAGGAGCTGTTCACC
GGGGTGGTGCCCATCCTGGTCGAGCTGGACGGCGACGTAAACGGCCACAAGTTCAGCGTGTCCGGCGAGG
GCGAGGGCGATGCCACCTACGGCAAGCTGACCCTGAAGTTCATCTGCACCACCGGCAAGCTGCCCGTGCC
CTGGCCCACCCTCGTGACCACCTTCGGCTACGGCCTGCAGTGCTTCGCCCGCTACCCCGACCACATGAAG
CAGCACGACTTCTTCAAGTCCGCCATGCCCGAAGGCTACGTCCAGGAGCGCACCATCTTCTTCAAGGACG
ACGGCAACTACAAGACCCGCGCCGAGGTGAAGTTCGAGGGCGACACCCTGGTGAACCGCATCGAGCTGAA
GGGCATCGACTTCAAGGAGGACGGCAACATCCTGGGGCACAAGCTGGAGTACAACTACAACAGCCACAAC
GTCTATATCATGGCCGACAAGCAGAAGAACGGCATCAAGGTGAACTTCAAGATCCGCCACAACATCGAGG
ACGGCAGCGTGCAGCTCGCCGACCACTACCAGCAGAACACCCCCATCGGCGACGGCCCCGTGCTGCTGCC
CGACAACCACTACCTGAGCTACCAGTCCGCCCTGAGCAAAGACCCCAACGAGAAGCGCGATCACATGGTC
CTGCTGGAGTTCGTGACCGCCGCCGGGATCACTCTCGGCATGGACGAGCTGTACAAGTCCGGACTCAGAT
CTCGAGCTCAAGCTTCGAATTCTGCAGTCGACGGTACCGCGGGCCCGGGATCCACCGGATCTAGCATGGC
AGTGATGGAAATGGCCTGCCCAGGTGCCCCTGGCTCAGCAGTGGGGCAGCAGAAGGAACTCCCCAAAGCC
AAGGAGAAGACGCCGCCACTGGGGAAGAAACAGAGCTCCGTCTACAAGCTTGAGGCCGTGGAGAAGAGCC
CTGTGTTCTGCGGAAAGTGGGAGATCCTGAATGACGTGATTACCAAGGGCACAGCCAAGGAAGGCTCCGA
GGCAGGGCCAGCTGCCATCTCTATCATCGCCCAGGCTGAGTGTGAGAATAGCCAAGAGTTCAGCCCCACC
TTTTCAGAACGCATTTTCATCGCTGGGTCCAAACAGTACAGCCAGTCCGAGAGTCTTGATCAGATCCCCA
ACAATGTGGCCCATGCTACAGAGGGCAAAATGGCCCGTGTGTGTTGGAAGGGAAAGCGTCGCAGCAAAGC
CCGGAAGAAACGGAAGAAGAAGAGCTCAAAGTCCCTGGCTCATGCAGGAGTGGCCTTGGCCAAACCCCTC
CCCAGGACCCCTGAGCAGGAGAGCTGCACCATCCCAGTGCAGGAGGATGAGTCTCCACTCGGCGCCCCAT
ATGTTAGAAACACCCCGCAGTTCACCAAGCCTCTGAAGGAACCAGGCCTTGGGCAACTCTGTTTTAAGCA
GCTTGGCGAGGGCCTACGGCCGGCTCTGCCTCGATCAGAACTCCACAAACTGATCAGCCCCTTGCAATGT
CTGAACCACGTGTGGAAACTGCACCACCCCCAGGACGGAGGCCCCCTGCCCCTGCCCACGCACCCCTTCC
CCTATAGCAGACTGCCTCATCCCTTCCCATTCCACCCTCTCCAGCCCTGGAAACCTCACCCTCTGGAGTC
CTTCCTGGGCAAACTGGCCTGTGTAGACAGCCAGAAACCCTTGCCTGACCCACACCTGAGCAAACTGGCC
TGTGTAGACAGTCCAAAGCCCCTGCCTGGCCCACACCTGGAGCCCAGCTGCCTGTCTCGTGGTGCCCATG
AGAAGTTTTCTGTGGAGGAATACCTAGTGCATGCTCTGCAAGGCAGCGTGAGCTCAGGCCAGGCCCACAG
CCTGACCAGCCTGGCCAAGACCTGGGCAGCAAGGGGCTCCAGATCCCGGGAGCCCAGCCCCAAAACTGAG
GACAACGAGGGTGTCCTGCTCACTGAGAAACTCAAGCCAGTGGATTATGAGTACCGAGAAGAAGTCCACT
GGGCCACGCACCAGCTCCGCCTGGGCAGAGGCTCCTTCGGAGAGGTGCACAGGATGGAGGACAAGCAGAC
TGGCTTCCAGTGCGCTGTCAAAAAGGTGCGGCTGGAAGTATTTCGGGCAGAGGAGCTGATGGCATGTGCA
GGATTGACCTCACCCAGAATTGTCCCTTTGTATGGAGCTGTGAGAGAAGGGCCTTGGGTCAACATCTTCA
TGGAGCTGCTGGAAGGTGGCTCCCTGGGCCAGCTGGTCAAGGAGCAGGGCTGTCTCCCAGAGGACCGGGC
CCTGTACTACCTGGGCCAGGCCCTGGAGGGTCTGGAATACCTCCACTCACGAAGGATTCTGCATGGGGAC
GTCAAAGCTGACAACGTGCTCCTGTCCAGCGATGGGAGCCACGCAGCCCTCTGTGACTTTGGCCATGCTG
TGTGTCTTCAACCTGATGGCCTGGGAAAGTCCTTGCTCACAGGGGACTACATCCCTGGCACAGAGACCCA
CATGGCTCCGGAGGTGGTGCTGGGCAGGAGCTGCGACGCCAAGGTGGATGTCTGGAGCAGCTGCTGTATG
ATGCTGCACATGCTCAACGGCTGCCACCCCTGGACTCAGTTCTTCCGAGGGCCGCTCTGCCTCAAGATTG
CCAGCGAGCCTCCGCCTGTGAGGGAGATCCCACCCTCCTGCGCCCCTCTCACAGCCCAGGCCATCCAAGA
GGGGCTGAGGAAAGAGCCCATCCACCGCGTGTCTGCAGCGGAGCTGGGAGGGAAGGTGAACCGGGCACTA
CAGCAAGTGGGAGGTCTGAAGAGCCCTTGGAGGGGAGAATATAAAGAACCAAGACATCCACCGCCAAATC
AAGCCAATTACCACCAGACCCTCCATGCCCAGCCGAGAGAGCTTTCGCCAAGGGCCCCAGGGCCCCGGCC
AGCTGAGGAGACAACAGGCAGAGCCCCTAAGCTCCAGCCTCCTCTCCCACCAGAGCCCCCAGAGCCAAAC
AAGTCTCCTCCCTTGACTTTGAGCAAGGAGGAGTCTGGGATGTGGGAACCCTTACCTCTGTCCTCCCTGG
AGCCAGCCCCTGCCAGAAACCCCAGCTCACCAGAGCGGAAAGCAACCGTCCCGGAGCAGGAACTGCAGCA
GCTGGAAATAGAATTATTCCTCAACAGCCTGTCCCAGCCATTTTCTCTGGAGGAGCAGGAGCAAATTCTC
TCGTGCCTCAGCATCGACAGCCTCTCCCTGTCGGATGACAGTGAGAAGAACCCATCAAAGGCCTCTCAAA
GCTCGCGGGACACCCTGAGCTCAGGCGTACACTCCTGGAGCAGCCAGGCCGAGGCTCGAAGCTCCAGCTG
GAACATGGTGCTGGCCCGGGGGCGGCCCACCGACACCCCAAGCTATTTCAATGGTGTGAAAGTCCAAATA
CAGTCTCTTAATGGTGAACACCTGCACATCCGGGAGTTCCACCGGGTCAAAGTGGGAGACATCGCCACTG
GCATCAGCAGCCAGATCCCAGCTGCAGCCTTCAGCTTGGTCACCAAAGACGGGCAGCCTGTTCGCTACGA
CATGGAGGTGCCAGACTCGGGCATCGACCTGCAGTGCACACTGGCCCCTGATGGCAGCTTCGCCTGGAGC
TGGAGGGTCAAGCATGGCCAGCTGGAGAACAGGCCCTAATCTAGATAACTGATCATAATCAGCCATACCA
CATTTGTAGAGGTTTTACTTGCTTTAAAAAACCTCCCACACCTCCCCCTGAACCTGAAACATAAAATGAA
TGCAATTGTTGTTGTTAACTTGTTTATTGCAGCTTATAATGGTTACAAATAAAGCAATAGCATCACAAAT
TTCACAAATAAAGCATTTTTTTCACTGCATTCTAGTTGTGGTTTGTCCAAACTCATCAATGTATCTTAAC
GCGTAAATTGTAAGCGTTAATATTTTGTTAAAATTCGCGTTAAATTTTTGTTAAATCAGCTCATTTTTTA
ACCAATAGGCCGAAATCGGCAAAATCCCTTATAAATCAAAAGAATAGACCGAGATAGGGT
[37 nt withheld, positions 4681-4717]
AAAGAACGTGGACTCCAACGTCAAAGG
[49 nt withheld, positions 4745-4793]
T
[91 nt withheld, positions 4795-4885]
G
[124 nt withheld, positions 4887-5010]
CAGGTGGCACTTTTCGGGGAAATGTGCGCGGAACCCCTATTTGTTTATTTTTCTAAATACATTCAAATAT
GTATCCGCTCATGAGACAATAACCCTGATAAATGCTTCAATAATATTGAAAAAGGAAGAGTCCTGAGGCG
GAAAGAACCAGCTGTGGAATGTGTGTCAGTTAGGGTGTGGAAAGTCCCCAGGCTCCCCAGCAGGCAGAAG
TATGCAAAGCATGCATCTCAATTAGTCAGCAACCAGGTGTGGAAAGTCCCCAGGCTCCCCAGCAGGCAGA
AGTATGCAAAGCATGCATCTCAATTAGTCAGCAACCATAGTCCCGCCCCTAACTCCGCCCATCCCGCCCC
TAACTCCGCCCAGTTCCGCCCATTCTCCGCCCCATGGCTGACTAATTTTTTTTATTTATGCAGAGGCCGA
GGCCGCCTCGGCCTCTGAGCTATTCCAGAAGTAGTGAGGAGGCTTTTTTGGAGGCCTAGGCTTTTGCAAA
GATCGATCAAGAGACAGGATGAGGATCGTTTCGCATGATTGAACAAGATGGATTGCACGCAGGTTCTCCG
GCCGCTTGGGTGGAGAGGCTATTCGGCTATGACTGGGCACAACAGACAATCGGCTGCTCTGATGCCGCCG
TGTTCCGGCTGTCAGCGCAGGGGCGCCCGGTTCTTTTTGTCAAGACCGACCTGTCCGGTGCCCTGAATGA
ACTGCAAGACGAGGCAGCGCGGCTATCGTGGCTGGCCACGACGGGCGTTCCTTGCGCAGCTGTGCTCGAC
GTTGTCACTGAAGCGGGAAGGGACTGGCTGCTATTGGGCGAAGTGCCGGGGCAGGATCTCCTGTCATCTC
ACCTTGCTCCTGCCGAGAAAGTATCCATCATGGCTGATGCAATGCGGCGGCTGCATACGCTTGATCCGGC
TACCTGCCCATTCGACCACCAAGCGAAACATCGCATCGAGCGAGCACGTACTCGGATGGAAGCCGGTCTT
GTCGATCAGGATGATCTGGACGAAGAGCATCAGGGGCTCGCGCCAGCCGAACTGTTCGCCAGGCTCAAGG
CGAGCATGCCCGACGGCGAGGATCTCGTCGTGACCCATGGCGATGCCTGCTTGCCGAATATCATGGTGGA
AAATGGCCGCTTTTCTGGATTCATCGACTGTGGCCGGCTGGGTGTGGCGGACCGCTATCAGGACATAGCG
TTGGCTACCCGTGATATTGCTGAAGAGCTTGGCGGCGAATGGGCTGACCGCTTCCTCGTGCTTTACGGTA
TCGCCGCTCCCGATTCGCAGCGCATCGCCTTCTATCGCCTTCTTGACGAGTTCTTCTGAGCGGGACTCTG
GGGTTCGAAATGACCGACCAAGCGACGCCCAACCTGCCATCACGAGATTTCGATTCCACCGCCGCCTTCT
ATGAAAGGTTGGGCTTCGGAATCGTTTTCCGGGACGCCGGCTGGATGATCCTCCAGCGCGGGGATCTCAT
GCTGGAGTTCTTCGCCCACCCTAGGGGGAGGCTAACTGAAACACGGAAGGAGACAATACCGGAAGGAACC
CGCGCTATGACGGCAATAAAAAGACAGAATAAAACGCACGGTGTTGGGTCGTTTGTTCATAAACGCGGGG
TTCGGTCCCAGGGCTGGCACTCTGTCGATACCCCACCGAGACCCCATTGGGGCCAATACGCCCGCGTTTC
TTCCTTTTCCCCACCCCACCCCCCAAGTTCGGGTGAAGGCCCAGGGCTCGCAGCCAACGTCGGGGCGGCA
GGCCCTGCCATAGCCTCAGGTTACTCATATATACTTTAGATTGATTTAAAACTTCATTTTTAATTTAAAA
GGATCTAGGTGAAGATCCTTTTTGATAATCTCATGACCAAAATCCCTTAACGTGAGTTTTCGTTCCACTG
AGCGTCAGACCCCGTAGAAAAGATCAAAGGATCTTCTTGAGATCCTTTTTTTCTGCGCGTAATCTGCTGC
TTGCAAACAAAAAAACCACCGCTACCAGCGGTGGTTTGTTTGCCGGATCAAGAGCTACCAACTCTTTTTC
CGAAGGTAACTGGCTTCAGCAGAGCGCAGATACCAAATACTGTTCTTCTAGTGTAGCCGTAGTTAGGCCA
CCACTTCAAGAACTCTGTAGCACCGCCTACATACCTCGCTCTGCTAATCCTGTTACCAGTGGCTGCTGCC
AGTGGCGATAAGTCGTGTCTTACCGGGTTGGACTCAAGACGATAGTTACCGGATAAGGCGCAGCGGTCGG
GCTGAACGGGGGGTTCGTGCACACAGCCCAGCTTGGAGCGAACGACCTACACCGAACTGAGATACCTACA
GCGTGAGCTATGAGAAAGCGCCACGCTTCCCGAAGGGAGAAAGGCGGACAGGTATCCGGTAAGCGGCAGG
GTCGGAACAGGAGAGCGCACGAGGGAGCTTCCAGGGGGAAACGCCTGGTATCTTTATAGTCCTGTCGGGT
TTCGCCACCTCTGACTTGAGCGTCGATTTTTGTGATGCTCGTCAGGGGGGCGGAGCCTATGGAAAAACGC
CAGCAACGCGGCCTTTTTACGGTTCCTGGCCTTTTGCTGGCCTTTTGCTCA
